Addgene plasmid #192875: pCDH-EF1-DIO-Nluc-copGFP-IRES-Puro
Purpose: Cre-dependent dual reporter
Depositing lab: Kazuhiro Oka. Depositing organization: Baylor College of Medicine.
Backbone
  Vector backbone: pCDH
  Backbone manufacturer: SBI
  Vector type: Lentiviral
  Selectable markers: Puromycin
Growth in bacteria
  Bacterial resistance: Ampicillin, 100 μg/mL
  Growth temperature: 37°C
  Growth strain: NEB Stable
  Copy number: High Copy
Gene/Insert
  Gene/Insert name: Nanoluc-P2A-copGFP
  Species: Synthetic
  Insert size (bp): 1359
  Cloning method: Restriction Enzyme; 5′ cloning site unknown (unknown if destroyed)
Terms and licenses: Academic/Nonprofit Terms; Industry Terms: Not Available to Industry
How to cite: pCDH-EF1-DIO-Nluc-copGFP-IRES-Puro was a gift from Kazuhiro Oka (Addgene plasmid # 192875 ; http://n2t.net/addgene:192875 ; RRID:Addgene_192875)
