[The description below was written by a language model from this plasmid's Addgene catalogue record and pLannotate feature annotations shown in this document.]
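Description:
pCDH-EF1-DIO-Nluc-copGFP-IRES-Puro is a lentiviral transfer plasmid built on the SBI pCDH backbone and designed as a Cre-dependent dual reporter. In bacteria it is maintained through a high-copy ColE1/pUC-type origin and selected with ampicillin via the β-lactamase gene. The viral portion has a third-generation-style layout. An RSV promoter is fused to a truncated HIV-1 5' LTR and drives genomic RNA production. It is followed by the Ψ packaging signal with a gag fragment, the Rev response element for nuclear export, and the cPPT/CTS. A WPRE and a second truncated LTR close the viral unit, and an SV40 polyadenylation signal and SV40 origin lie just outside it.

The payload sits downstream of the constitutive human EF-1α promoter. A synthetic Nanoluc-P2A-copGFP insert (1359 bp) is placed in antisense orientation. It is flanked by lox2272 and loxP sites arranged as oppositely oriented pairs, the double-floxed inverted open reading frame (DIO) configuration. Without Cre, the promoter reads the noncoding strand and no reporter should be made. Cre recombination between compatible sites flips the cassette and then excises one site of each pair, locking it in the sense orientation. The cell then produces NanoLuc luciferase and copGFP as separate proteins through the 2A peptide, which the catalogue names but the feature table does not annotate. An EMCV IRES followed by the puromycin N-acetyltransferase gene lies outside the lox-flanked region on the same transcript, so puromycin selection of transduced cells should not depend on Cre. The construct suits generating stable reporter cells in which Cre activity can be read out by both bioluminescence and green fluorescence.
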