Features (pLannotate 1.2.2; 34 found; start..end, strand, type, name):
      6..232     +  promoter       RSV promoter: Rous sarcoma virus enhancer/promoter
    233..413     +  LTR            5' LTR (truncated): truncated 5' long terminal repeat (LTR) from HIV-1
    460..585     +  misc_feature   HIV-1 Ψ: packaging signal of human immunodeficiency virus type 1
    569..907     +  CDS            HIV-1 gag (fragment): gag protein from human immunodeficiency virus 1; gag
   1078..1311    +  misc_feature   RRE: The Rev response element (RRE) of HIV-1 allows for Rev-dependent mRNA export from the nucleus to the cytoplasm.
   1688..1788    +  CDS            Rev (fragment): human immunodeficiency virus 1 (HIV-1) Rev protein; rev; enhances nuclear export of unspliced and incompletely spliced viral mRNAs
   1807..1923    +  misc_feature   cPPT/CTS: central polypurine tract and central termination sequence of HIV-1
   1948..2014    +  CDS            small t antigen (fragment): SV40 (simian virus 40) small t antigen
   2021..3199    +  promoter       EF-1α promoter: strong constitutive promoter for human elongation factor EF-1α
   3218..3251    +  protein_bind   lox2272: Cre-mediated recombination occurs in the 8-bp core sequence (GGATACTT). lox2272 sites are compatible with each other, but incompatible with loxP or loxN sites (Lee and Saito, 1988). Cre recombinase
   3252..3301    -  intron         β-globin intron (fragment): internally truncated intron from human β-globin
   3302..3335    +  protein_bind   loxP: Cre-mediated recombination occurs in the 8-bp core sequence (GCATACAT). Cre recombinase
   3420..4084    -  CDS            CopGFP (fragment): green fluorescent protein 2 from Pontellina plumata, also known as ppluGFP2 (Shagin et al., 2004)
   4179..4691    -  CDS            Nluc: NanoLuc® luciferase human codon-optimized
   4702..4735    -  protein_bind   lox2272: Cre-mediated recombination occurs in the 8-bp core sequence (GGATACTT). lox2272 sites are compatible with each other, but incompatible with loxP or loxN sites (Lee and Saito, 1988). Cre recombinase
   4736..4785    -  intron         β-globin intron (fragment): internally truncated intron from human β-globin
   4786..4819    -  protein_bind   loxP: Cre-mediated recombination occurs in the 8-bp core sequence (GCATACAT). Cre recombinase
   4841..5425    +  misc_feature   IRES2: internal ribosome entry site (IRES) of the encephalomyocarditis virus (EMCV)
   5434..6033    +  CDS            PuroR: puromycin N-acetyltransferase; pac from Streptomyces alboniger; confers resistance to puromycin
   6040..6628    +  misc_feature   WPRE: woodchuck hepatitis virus posttranscriptional regulatory element
   6623..6730    +  CDS            nef (fragment): NEF_SIVS4 - Experimental evidence at protein level: Swiss-Prot protein existence level 1. Interferes with TCR signaling from the cell membrane. Interacts with CD247/TCRZ (TCR zeta chain) and exert potent down- regulation of cell surface TCR/CD3 complexes. From Simian immunodeficiency virus (isolate F236/smH4) (SIV-sm) (Simian immunodeficiency virus sooty mangabey monkey).
   6755..6935    +  LTR            5' LTR (truncated): truncated 5' long terminal repeat (LTR) from HIV-1
   7007..7128    +  polyA_signal   SV40 poly(A) signal: SV40 polyadenylation signal
   7168..7303    +  rep_origin     SV40 ori: SV40 origin of replication
   7360..7376    -  protein_bind   lac operator: The lac repressor binds to the lac operator to inhibit transcription in E. coli. This inhibition can be relieved by adding lactose or isopropyl-β-D-thiogalactopyranoside (IPTG). lac repressor encoded by lacI
   7384..7414    -  promoter       lac promoter: promoter for the E. coli lac operon
   7429..7450    -  protein_bind   CAP binding site: CAP binding activates transcription in the presence of cAMP. E. coli catabolite activator protein
   7463..7555    -  CDS            lacI (fragment): lac repressor; lacI; The lac repressor binds to the lac operator to inhibit transcription in E. coli. This inhibition can be relieved by adding lactose or isopropyl-β-D-thiogalactopyranoside (IPTG).
   7738..8326    -  rep_origin     ori: high-copy-number ColE1/pMB1/pBR322/pUC origin of replication
   8497..9357    -  CDS            AmpR: β-lactamase; bla; confers resistance to ampicillin, carbenicillin, and related antibiotics
   9358..9462    -  promoter       AmpR promoter: bla
   9557..9592    +  CDS            rop (fragment): Rop protein, which maintains plasmids at low copy number; rop
   9694..9793    +  misc_feature   bom (fragment): basis of mobility region from pBR322
   9799..9953    -  CDS            lacZα (fragment): LacZα fragment of β-galactosidase; lacZ fragment
>Addgene plasmid #192875 | pCDH-EF1-DIO-Nluc-copGFP-IRES-Puro | addgene full sequence | sequence record 378875 | Addgene NGS Result
ACGCGTGTAGTCTTATGCAATACTCTTGTAGTCTTGCAACATGGTAACGATGAGTTAGCAACATGCCTTA
CAAGGAGAGAAAAAGCACCGTGCATGCCGATTGGTGGAAGTAAGGTGGTACGATCGTGCCTTATTAGGAA
GGCAACAGACGGGTCTGACATGGATTGGACGAACCACTGAATTGCCGCATTGCAGAGATATTGTATTTAA
GTGCCTAGCTCGATACATAAACGGGTCTCTCTGGTTAGACCAGATCTGAGCCTGGGAGCTCTCTGGCTAA
CTAGGGAACCCACTGCTTAAGCCTCAATAAAGCTTGCCTTGAGTGCTTCAAGTAGTGTGTGCCCGTCTGT
TGTGTGACTCTGGTAACTAGAGATCCCTCAGACCCTTTTAGTCAGTGTGGAAAATCTCTAGCAGTGGCGC
CCGAACAGGGACTTGAAAGCGAAAGGGAAACCAGAGGAGCTCTCTCGACGCAGGACTCGGCTTGCTGAAG
CGCGCACGGCAAGAGGCGAGGGGCGGCGACTGGTGAGTACGCCAAAAATTTTGACTAGCGGAGGCTAGAA
GGAGAGAGATGGGTGCGAGAGCGTCAGTATTAAGCGGGGGAGAATTAGATCGCGATGGGAAAAAATTCGG
TTAAGGCCAGGGGGAAAGAAAAAATATAAATTAAAACATATAGTATGGGCAAGCAGGGAGCTAGAACGAT
TCGCAGTTAATCCTGGCCTGTTAGAAACATCAGAAGGCTGTAGACAAATACTGGGACAGCTACAACCATC
CCTTCAGACAGGATCAGAAGAACTTAGATCATTATATAATACAGTAGCAACCCTCTATTGTGTGCATCAA
AGGATAGAGATAAAAGACACCAAGGAAGCTTTAGACAAGATAGAGGAAGAGCAAAACAAAAGTAAGACCA
CCGCACAGCAAGCGGCCACTGATCTTCAGACCTGGAGGAGGAGATATGAGGGACAATTGGAGAAGTGAAT
TATATAAATATAAAGTAGTAAAAATTGAACCATTAGGAGTAGCACCCACCAAGGCAAAGAGAAGAGTGGT
GCAGAGAGAAAAAAGAGCAGTGGGAATAGGAGCTTTGTTCCTTGGGTTCTTGGGAGCAGCAGGAAGCACT
ATGGGCGCAGCGTCAATGACGCTGACGGTACAGGCCAGACAATTATTGTCTGGTATAGTGCAGCAGCAGA
ACAATTTGCTGAGGGCTATTGAGGCGCAACAGCATCTGTTGCAACTCACAGTCTGGGGCATCAAGCAGCT
CCAGGCAAGAATCCTGGCTGTGGAAAGATACCTAAAGGATCAACAGCTCCTGGGGATTTGGGGTTGCTCT
GGAAAACTCATTTGCACCACTGCTGTGCCTTGGAATGCTAGTTGGAGTAATAAATCTCTGGAACAGATTT
GGAATCACACGACCTGGATGGAGTGGGACAGAGAAATTAACAATTACACAAGCTTAATACACTCCTTAAT
TGAAGAATCGCAAAACCAGCAAGAAAAGAATGAACAAGAATTATTGGAATTAGATAAATGGGCAAGTTTG
TGGAATTGGTTTAACATAACAAATTGGCTGTGGTATATAAAATTATTCATAATGATAGTAGGAGGCTTGG
TAGGTTTAAGAATAGTTTTTGCTGTACTTTCTATAGTGAATAGAGTTAGGCAGGGATATTCACCATTATC
GTTTCAGACCCACCTCCCAACCCCGAGGGGACCCGACAGGCCCGAAGGAATAGAAGAAGAAGGTGGAGAG
AGAGACAGAGACAGATCCATTCGATTAGTGAACGGATCTCGACGGTATCGGTTAACTTTTAAAAGAAAAG
GGGGGATTGGGGGGTACAGTGCAGGGGAAAGAATAGTAGACATAATAGCAACAGACATACAAACTAAAGA
ATTACAAAAACAAATTACAAAATTCAAAATTTTATCGATATCGATAGCTTTGCAAAGATGGATAAAGTTT
TAAACAGAGAGGAATCTTTGCAGCTAATGGACCTTCTAGGTCTTGAAAGGAGTGGGAATTGGCTCCGGTG
CCCGTCAGTGGGCAGAGCGCACATCGCCCACAGTCCCCGAGAAGTTGGGGGGAGGGGTCGGCAATTGAAC
CGGTGCCTAGAGAAGGTGGCGCGGGGTAAACTGGGAAAGTGATGTCGTGTACTGGCTCCGCCTTTTTCCC
GAGGGTGGGGGAGAACCGTATATAAGTGCAGTAGTCGCCGTGAACGTTCTTTTTCGCAACGGGTTTGCCG
CCAGAACACAGGTAAGTGCCGTGTGTGGTTCCCGCGGGCCTGGCCTCTTTACGGGTTATGGCCCTTGCGT
GCCTTGAATTACTTCCACCTGGCTGCAGTACGTGATTCTTGATCCCGAGCTTCGGGTTGGAAGTGGGTGG
GAGAGTTCGAGGCCTTGCGCTTAAGGAGCCCCTTCGCCTCGTGCTTGAGTTGAGGCCTGGCCTGGGCGCT
GGGGCCGCCGCGTGCGAATCTGGTGGCACCTTCGCGCCTGTCTCGCTGCTTTCGATAAGTCTCTAGCCAT
TTAAAATTTTTGATGACCTGCTGCGACGCTTTTTTTCTGGCAAGATAGTCTTGTAAATGCGGGCCAAGAT
CTGCACACTGGTATTTCGGTTTTTGGGGCCGCGGGCGGCGACGGGGCCCGTGCGTCCCAGCGCACATGTT
CGGCGAGGCGGGGCCTGCGAGCGCGGCCACCGAGAATCGGACGGGGGTAGTCTCAAGCTGGCCGGCCTGC
TCTGGTGCCTGGCCTCGCGCCGCCGTGTATCGCCCCGCCCTGGGCGGCAAGGCTGGCCCGGTCGGCACCA
GTTGCGTGAGCGGAAAGATGGCCGCTTCCCGGCCCTGCTGCAGGGAGCTCAAAATGGAGGACGCGGCGCT
CGGGAGAGCGGGCGGGTGAGTCACCCACACAAAGGAAAAGGGCCTTTCCGTCCTCAGCCGTCGCTTCATG
TGACTCCACGGAGTACCGGGCGCCGTCCAGGCACCTCGATTAGTTCTCGAGCTTTTGGAGTACGTCGTCT
TTAGGTTGGGGGGAGGGGTTTTATGCGATGGAGTTTCCCCACACTGAGTGGGTGGAGACTGAAGTTAGGC
CAGCTTGGCACTTGATGTAATTCTCCTTGGAATTTGCCCTTTTTGAGTTTGGATCTTGGTTCATTCTCAA
GCCTCAGACAGTGGTTCAAAGTTTTTTTCTTCCATTTCAGGTGTCGTGAGGAATTGGATCCTCCGGAATA
ACTTCGTATAGGATACTTTATACGAAGTTATGCAGAATGGTAGCTGGATTGTAGCTGCTATTAGCAATAT
GAAACCTCTTAATAACTTCGTATAGCATACATTATACGAAGTTATGGCGCGCCCGGGTTAGCGAGATCCG
GTGGAGCCGGGTCCGGCGGTGCCGTCCACGGCAGAATTGGACGACTGAGCGCGGGATCTGGCGAAGGCAA
TGGGGGTCTTGAAGGCGTGCTGGTACTCCACGATGCCCAGCTCGGTGTTGCTGTGCAGCTCCTCCACGCG
GCGGAAGGCGAACATGGGGCCCCCGTTCTGCAGGATGCTGGGGTGGATGGCGCTCTTGAAGTGCATGTGG
CTGTCCACCACGAAGCTGTAGTAGCCGCCGTCGCGCAGGCTGAAGGTGCGGGCGAAGCTGCCCACCAGCA
CGTTATCGCCCATGGGGTGCAGGTGCTCCACGGTGGCGTTGCTGCGGATGATCTTGTCGGTGAAGATCAC
GCTGTCCTCGGGGAAGCCGGTGCCCACCACCTTGAAGTCGCCGATCACGCGGCCGGCCTCGTAGCGGTAG
CTGAAGCTCACGTGCAGCACGCCGCCGTCCTCGTACTTCTCGATGCGGGTGTTGGTGTAGCCGCCGTTGT
TGATGGCGTGCAGGAAGGGGTTCTCGTAGCCGCTGGGGTAGGTGCCGAAGTGGTAGAAGCCGTAGCCCAT
CACGTGGCTCAGCAGGTAGGGGCTGAAGGTCAGGGCGCCTTTGGTGCTCTTCATCTTGTTGGTCATGCGG
CCCTGCTTGGGGGTGCCCTCTCCGCCGCCCACCAGCTCGAACTCCACGCCGTTCAGGGTGCCGGTGATGC
GGCACTCGATCTCCATGGCGGGCAGGCCGCTCTCGTCGCTCTCCATAGGTCCAGGGTTCTCCTCCACGTC
TCCAGCCTGCTTCAGCAGGCTGAAGTTAGTAGCTCCGCTTCCAAGCTTCGCCAGAATGCGTTCGCACAGC
CGCCAGCCGGTCACTCCGTTGATGGTTACTCGGAACAGCAGGGAGCCGTCGGGGTTGATCAGGCGCTCGT
CGATAATTTTGTTGCCGTTCCACAGGGTCCCTGTTACAGTGATCTTTTTGCCGTCGAACACGGCGATGCC
TTCATACGGCCGTCCGAAATAGTCGATCATGTTCGGCGTAACCCCGTCGATTACCAGTGTGCCATAGTGC
AGGATCACCTTAAAGTGATGATCATCCACAGGGTACACCACCTTAAAAATTTTTTCGATCTGGCCCATTT
GGTCGCCGCTCAGACCTTCATACGGGATGATGACATGGATGTCGATCTTCAGCCCATTTTCACCGCTCAG
GACAATCCTTTGGATCGGAGTTACGGACACCCCGAGATTCTGAAACAAACTGGACACACCTCCCTGTTCA
AGGACTTGGTCCAGGTTGTAGCCGGCTGTCTGTCGCCAGTCCCCAACGAAATCTTCGAGTGTGAAGACCA
TGGTGGCTAGCATAACTTCGTATAAAGTATCCTATACGAAGTTATTTGCCTTAACCCAGAAATTATCACT
GTTATTCTTTAGAATGGTGCAAAGAATAACTTCGTATAATGTATGCTATACGAAGTTATGAATTGAATTC
AATTGATCCGCCCCTCTCCCTCCCCCCCCCCTAACGTTACTGGCCGAAGCCGCTTGGAATAAGGCCGGTG
TGCGTTTGTCTATATGTTATTTTCCACCATATTGCCGTCTTTTGGCAATGTGAGGGCCCGGAAACCTGGC
CCTGTCTTCTTGACGAGCATTCCTAGGGGTCTTTCCCCTCTCGCCAAAGGAATGCAAGGTCTGTTGAATG
TCGTGAAGGAAGCAGTTCCTCTGGAAGCTTCTTGAAGACAAACAACGTCTGTAGCGACCCTTTGCAGGCA
GCGGAACCCCCCACCTGGCGACAGGTGCCTCTGCGGCCAAAAGCCACGTGTATAAGATACACCTGCAAAG
GCGGCACAACCCCAGTGCCACGTTGTGAGTTGGATAGTTGTGGAAAGAGTCAAATGGCTCTCCTCAAGCG
TATTCAACAAGGGGCTGAAGGATGCCCAGAAGGTACCCCATTGTATGGGATCTGATCTGGGGCCTCGGTA
CACATGCTTTACATGTGTTTAGTCGAGGTTAAAAAAACGTCTAGGCCCCCCGAACCACGGGGACGTGGTT
TTCCTTTGAAAAACACGATGATAATATGGCCACAAGATCCACCATGACCGAGTACAAGCCCACGGTGCGC
CTCGCCACCCGCGACGACGTCCCCAGGGCCGTACGCACCCTCGCCGCCGCGTTCGCCGACTACCCCGCCA
CGCGCCACACCGTCGATCCGGACCGCCACATCGAGCGGGTCACCGAGCTGCAAGAACTCTTCCTCACGCG
CGTCGGGCTCGACATCGGCAAGGTGTGGGTCGCGGACGACGGCGCCGCGGTGGCGGTCTGGACCACGCCG
GAGAGCGTCGAAGCGGGGGCGGTGTTCGCCGAGATCGGCCCGCGCATGGCCGAGTTGAGCGGTTCCCGGC
TGGCCGCGCAGCAACAGATGGAAGGCCTCCTGGCGCCGCACCGGCCCAAGGAGCCCGCGTGGTTCCTGGC
CACCGTCGGCGTCTCGCCCGACCACCAGGGCAAGGGTCTGGGCAGCGCCGTCGTGCTCCCCGGAGTGGAG
GCGGCCGAGCGCGCCGGGGTGCCCGCCTTCCTGGAGACCTCCGCGCCCCGCAACCTCCCCTTCTACGAGC
GGCTCGGCTTCACCGTCACCGCCGACGTCGAGGTGCCCGAAGGACCGCGCACCTGGTGCATGACCCGCAA
GCCCGGTGCCTGAGTCGACAATCAACCTCTGGATTACAAAATTTGTGAAAGATTGACTGGTATTCTTAAC
TATGTTGCTCCTTTTACGCTATGTGGATACGCTGCTTTAATGCCTTTGTATCATGCTATTGCTTCCCGTA
TGGCTTTCATTTTCTCCTCCTTGTATAAATCCTGGTTGCTGTCTCTTTATGAGGAGTTGTGGCCCGTTGT
CAGGCAACGTGGCGTGGTGTGCACTGTGTTTGCTGACGCAACCCCCACTGGTTGGGGCATTGCCACCACC
TGTCAGCTCCTTTCCGGGACTTTCGCTTTCCCCCTCCCTATTGCCACGGCGGAACTCATCGCCGCCTGCC
TTGCCCGCTGCTGGACAGGGGCTCGGCTGTTGGGCACTGACAATTCCGTGGTGTTGTCGGGGAAATCATC
GTCCTTTCCTTGGCTGCTCGCCTGTGTTGCCACCTGGATTCTGCGCGGGACGTCCTTCTGCTACGTCCCT
TCGGCCCTCAATCCAGCGGACCTTCCTTCCCGCGGCCTGCTGCCGGCTCTGCGGCCTCTTCCGCGTCTTC
GCCTTCGCCCTCAGACGAGTCGGATCTCCCTTTGGGCCGCCTCCCCGCCTGGTACCTTTAAGACCAATGA
CTTACAAGGCAGCTGTAGATCTTAGCCACTTTTTAAAAGAAAAGGGGGGACTGGAAGGGCTAATTCACTC
CCAACGAAGATAAGATCTGCTTTTTGCTTGTACTGGGTCTCTCTGGTTAGACCAGATCTGAGCCTGGGAG
CTCTCTGGCTAACTAGGGAACCCACTGCTTAAGCCTCAATAAAGCTTGCCTTGAGTGCTTCAAGTAGTGT
GTGCCCGTCTGTTGTGTGACTCTGGTAACTAGAGATCCCTCAGACCCTTTTAGTCAGTGTGGAAAATCTC
TAGCAGTAGTAGTTCATGTCATCTTATTATTCAGTATTTATAACTTGCAAAGAAATGAATATCAGAGAGT
GAGAGGAACTTGTTTATTGCAGCTTATAATGGTTACAAATAAAGCAATAGCATCACAAATTTCACAAATA
AAGCATTTTTTTCACTGCATTCTAGTTGTGGTTTGTCCAAACTCATCAATGTATCTTATCATGTCTGGCT
CTAGCTATCCCGCCCCTAACTCCGCCCATCCCGCCCCTAACTCCGCCCAGTTCCGCCCATTCTCCGCCCC
ATGGCTGACTAATTTTTTTTATTTATGCAGAGGCCGAGGCCGCCTCGGCCTCTGAGCTATTCCAGAAGTA
GTGAGGAGGCTTTTTTGGAGGCCTAGACTTTTGCAGAGACCAAATTCGTAATCATGTCATAGCTGTTTCC
TGTGTGAAATTGTTATCCGCTCACAATTCCACACAACATACGAGCCGGAAGCATAAAGTGTAAAGCCTGG
GGTGCCTAATGAGTGAGCTAACTCACATTAATTGCGTTGCGCTCACTGCCCGCTTTCCAGTCGGGAAACC
TGTCGTGCCAGCTGCATTAATGAATCGGCCAACGCGCGGGGAGAGGCGGTTTGCGTATTGGGCGCTCTTC
CGCTTCCTCGCTCACTGACTCGCTGCGCTCGGTCGTTCGGCTGCGGCGAGCGGTATCAGCTCACTCAAAG
GCGGTAATACGGTTATCCACAGAATCAGGGGATAACGCAGGAAAGAACATGTGAGCAAAAGGCCAGCAAA
AGGCCAGGAACCGTAAAAAGGCCGCGTTGCTGGCGTTTTTCCATAGGCTCCGCCCCCCTGACGAGCATCA
CAAAAATCGACGCTCAAGTCAGAGGTGGCGAAACCCGACAGGACTATAAAGATACCAGGCGTTTCCCCCT
GGAAGCTCCCTCGTGCGCTCTCCTGTTCCGACCCTGCCGCTTACCGGATACCTGTCCGCCTTTCTCCCTT
CGGGAAGCGTGGCGCTTTCTCATAGCTCACGCTGTAGGTATCTCAGTTCGGTGTAGGTCGTTCGCTCCAA
GCTGGGCTGTGTGCACGAACCCCCCGTTCAGCCCGACCGCTGCGCCTTATCCGGTAACTATCGTCTTGAG
TCCAACCCGGTAAGACACGACTTATCGCCACTGGCAGCAGCCACTGGTAACAGGATTAGCAGAGCGAGGT
ATGTAGGCGGTGCTACAGAGTTCTTGAAGTGGTGGCCTAACTACGGCTACACTAGAAGAACAGTATTTGG
TATCTGCGCTCTGCTGAAGCCAGTTACCTTCGGAAAAAGAGTTGGTAGCTCTTGATCCGGCAAACAAACC
ACCGCTGGTAGCGGTGGTTTTTTTGTTTGCAAGCAGCAGATTACGCGCAGAAAAAAAGGATCTCAAGAAG
ATCCTTTGATCTTTTCTACGGGGTCTGACGCTCAGTGGAACGAAAACTCACGTTAAGGGATTTTGGTCAT
GAGATTATCAAAAAGGATCTTCACCTAGATCCTTTTAAATTAAAAATGAAGTTTTAAATCAATCTAAAGT
ATATATGAGTAAACTTGGTCTGACAGTTACCAATGCTTAATCAGTGAGGCACCTATCTCAGCGATCTGTC
TATTTCGTTCATCCATAGTTGCCTGACTCCCCGTCGTGTAGATAACTACGATACGGGAGGGCTTACCATC
TGGCCCCAGTGCTGCAATGATACCGCGAGACCCACGCTCACCGGCTCCAGATTTATCAGCAATAAACCAG
CCAGCCGGAAGGGCCGAGCGCAGAAGTGGTCCTGCAACTTTATCCGCCTCCATCCAGTCTATTAATTGTT
GCCGGGAAGCTAGAGTAAGTAGTTCGCCAGTTAATAGTTTGCGCAACGTTGTTGCCATTGCTACAGGCAT
CGTGGTGTCACGCTCGTCGTTTGGTATGGCTTCATTCAGCTCCGGTTCCCAACGATCAAGGCGAGTTACA
TGATCCCCCATGTTGTGCAAAAAAGCGGTTAGCTCCTTCGGTCCTCCGATCGTTGTCAGAAGTAAGTTGG
CCGCAGTGTTATCACTCATGGTTATGGCAGCACTGCATAATTCTCTTACTGTCATGCCATCCGTAAGATG
CTTTTCTGTGACTGGTGAGTACTCAACCAAGTCATTCTGAGAATAGTGTATGCGGCGACCGAGTTGCTCT
TGCCCGGCGTCAATACGGGATAATACCGCGCCACATAGCAGAACTTTAAAAGTGCTCATCATTGGAAAAC
GTTCTTCGGGGCGAAAACTCTCAAGGATCTTACCGCTGTTGAGATCCAGTTCGATGTAACCCACTCGTGC
ACCCAACTGATCTTCAGCATCTTTTACTTTCACCAGCGTTTCTGGGTGAGCAAAAACAGGAAGGCAAAAT
GCCGCAAAAAAGGGAATAAGGGCGACACGGAAATGTTGAATACTCATACTCTTCCTTTTTCAATATTATT
GAAGCATTTATCAGGGTTATTGTCTCATGAGCGGATACATATTTGAATGTATTTAGAAAAATAAACAAAT
AGGGGTTCCGCGCACATTTCCCCGAAAAGTGCCACCTGACGTCTAAGAAACCATTATTATCATGACATTA
ACCTATAAAAATAGGCGTATCACGAGGCCCTTTCGTCTCGCGCGTTTCGGTGATGACGGTGAAAACCTCT
GACACATGCAGCTCCCGGAGACGGTCACAGCTTGTCTGTAAGCGGATGCCGGGAGCAGACAAGCCCGTCA
GGGCGCGTCAGCGGGTGTTGGCGGGTGTCGGGGCTGGCTTAACTATGCGGCATCAGAGCAGATTGTACTG
AGAGTGCACCATATGCGGTGTGAAATACCGCACAGATGCGTAAGGAGAAAATACCGCATCAGGCGCCATT
CGCCATTCAGGCTGCGCAACTGTTGGGAAGGGCGATCGGTGCGGGCCTCTTCGCTATTACGCCAGCTGGC
GAAAGGGGGATGTGCTGCAAGGCGATTAAGTTGGGTAACGCCAGGGTTTTCCCAGTCACGACGTTGTAAA
ACGACGGCCAGTGCCAAGCTG
